Addgene plasmid #86867: Green cGull
Purpose: Green fluorescent probe for cGMP
Depositing lab: Tetsuya Kitaguchi. Depositing organization: Waseda University. Publication: Generation of a cGMP Indicator with an Expanded Dynamic Range by Optimization of Amino Acid Linkers between a Fluorescent Protein and PDE5alpha. Matsuda S, Harada K, Ito M, Takizawa M, Wongso D, Tsuboi T, Kitaguchi T. ACS Sens. 2017 Jan 27;2(1):46-51. doi: 10.1021/acssensors.6b00582. Epub 2016 Dec 29. PubMed 28722423.
Backbone
  Vector backbone: pcDNA3.1 (-)
  Backbone size w/o insert (bp): 5358
  Total vector size (bp): 6494
  Vector type: Mammalian Expression
Growth in bacteria
  Bacterial resistance: Ampicillin, 100 μg/mL
  Growth temperature: 37°C
  Growth strain: DH5alpha
  Copy number: Unknown
Gene/Insert
  Gene/Insert name: Green cGull
  Insert size (bp): 1135
  Promoter: CMV
  Cloning method: Restriction Enzyme; 5′ cloning site XhoI (not destroyed); 3′ cloning site HindIII (not destroyed)
  Sequencing primers: 5′ CMV-Forward, 5'-CGC AAA TGG GCG GTA GGC GTG-3'
Terms and licenses: Academic/Nonprofit Terms; Industry Terms: Not Available to Industry
How to cite: Green cGull was a gift from Tetsuya Kitaguchi (Addgene plasmid # 86867 ; http://n2t.net/addgene:86867 ; RRID:Addgene_86867)
