[The description below was written by a language model from this plasmid's Addgene catalogue record and pLannotate feature annotations shown in this document.]
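Description:
Green cGull is a mammalian expression plasmid built on the pcDNA3.1(-) backbone that encodes a genetically encoded green fluorescent indicator for cyclic GMP. The roughly 1.1 kb insert was cloned between XhoI and HindIII sites, both retained, and sits downstream of the human CMV immediate-early enhancer and promoter, with a bovine growth hormone polyadenylation signal terminating the transcript. A T7 promoter lies between the CMV promoter and the coding region.

The feature table shows the layout of the sensor. An N-terminal portion of a yellow/green GFP-family fluorescent protein (matched to a Venus fragment) is followed by a cyclic-nucleotide phosphodiesterase-derived segment, then by the remaining C-terminal portion of the fluorescent protein (matched to EYFP). The automated annotation assigns the middle segment to mouse Pde11a by similarity, whereas the associated publication title indicates that the cGMP-binding element comes from PDE5alpha and that the linkers joining it to the fluorescent protein were optimised to widen the dynamic range. This arrangement fits a single-fluorophore sensor in which cGMP binding to the inserted domain alters fluorescence intensity, although the record does not describe the mechanism in detail.

In E. coli, the plasmid is propagated through a high-copy ColE1/pUC-type origin and selected with ampicillin via the bla gene. An f1 origin is also present. An SV40 early promoter drives a neomycin phosphotransferase cassette with an SV40 polyadenylation signal, which permits selection of stably transfected mammalian cells. The short lac, ble and HIV LTR matches are fragmentary backbone annotations rather than functional payload. The construct is intended for imaging cGMP dynamics in transfected mammalian cells.
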