Features (pLannotate 1.2.2; 22 found; start..end, strand, type, name):
    376..468     +  CDS            lacI (fragment): lac repressor; lacI; The lac repressor binds to the lac operator to inhibit transcription in E. coli. This inhibition can be relieved by adding lactose or isopropyl-β-D-thiogalactopyranoside (IPTG).
    481..502     +  protein_bind   CAP binding site: CAP binding activates transcription in the presence of cAMP. E. coli catabolite activator protein
    517..547     +  promoter       lac promoter: promoter for the E. coli lac operon
    555..571     +  protein_bind   lac operator: The lac repressor binds to the lac operator to inhibit transcription in E. coli. This inhibition can be relieved by adding lactose or isopropyl-β-D-thiogalactopyranoside (IPTG). lac repressor encoded by lacI
    644..765     -  polyA_signal   SV40 poly(A) signal: SV40 polyadenylation signal
    760..918     -  CDS            ble (fragment): BLE_KLEPN - Experimental evidence at protein level: Swiss-Prot protein existence level 1. Binding protein with a strong affinity to the bleomycin family of antibiotics. Binds to CL990; an antimitotic-antibiotic compound. From Klebsiella pneumoniae.
    942..1733    -  CDS            neo: KKA2_KLEPN - Also known as kan, nptII. Experimental evidence at protein level: Swiss-Prot protein existence level 1. Resistance to kanamycin, neomycin, paromomycin, ribostamycin, butirosin and gentamicin B. From Klebsiella pneumoniae.
   1800..2129    -  promoter       SV40 promoter: SV40 enhancer and early promoter
   2143..2571    -  rep_origin     f1 ori (sequence partly withheld): f1 bacteriophage origin of replication; arrow indicates direction of (+) strand synthesis
   2592..2613    -  promoter       SV40 promoter (fragment): SV40 enhancer and early promoter
   2617..2841    -  polyA_signal   bGH poly(A) signal: bovine growth hormone polyadenylation signal
   2878..3153    -  CDS            EYFP (fragment): enhanced YFP mammalian codon-optimized
   3169..3555    -  CDS            Pde11a (fragment): PDE11_MOUSE - Experimental evidence at protein level: Swiss-Prot protein existence level 1. Plays a role in signal transduction by regulating the intracellular concentration of cyclic nucleotides cAMP and cGMP. Catalyzes the hydrolysis of both cAMP and cGMP to 5'-AMP and 5'-GMP, respectively (By similarity). From Mus musculus (Mouse).
   3577..4008    -  CDS            VN155(I152L) (fragment): improved N-terminal fragment of mVenus for use in bimolecular fluorescence complementation (BiFC) (Kodama and Hu, 2010)
   4054..4072    -  promoter       T7 promoter: promoter for bacteriophage T7 RNA polymerase
   4088..4121    -  LTR            5' LTR (truncated) (fragment): truncated 5' long terminal repeat (LTR) from HIV-1
   4117..4320    -  promoter       CMV promoter: human cytomegalovirus (CMV) immediate early promoter
   4321..4700    -  enhancer       CMV enhancer: human cytomegalovirus immediate early enhancer
   4855..4907    +  misc_feature   bom (fragment): basis of mobility region from pBR322
   4966..5070    +  promoter       AmpR promoter: bla
   5071..5931    +  CDS            AmpR: β-lactamase; bla; confers resistance to ampicillin, carbenicillin, and related antibiotics
   6102..193     +  rep_origin     ori (across the origin): high-copy-number ColE1/pMB1/pBR322/pUC origin of replication
>Addgene plasmid #86867 | Green cGull | addgene full sequence | sequence record 173053 | Addgene NGS Result
AGAAAGCGCCACGCTTCCCGAAGGGAGAAAGGCGGACAGGTATCCGGTAAGCGGCAGGGTCGGAACAGGA
GAGCGCACGAGGGAGCTTCCAGGGGGAAACGCCTGGTATCTTTATAGTCCTGTCGGGTTTCGCCACCTCT
GACTTGAGCGTCGATTTTTGTGATGCTCGTCAGGGGGGCGGAGCCTATGGAAAAACGCCAGCAACGCGGC
CTTTTTACGGTTCCTGGCCTTTTGCTGGCCTTTTGCTCACATGTTCTTTCCTGCGTTATCCCCTGATTCT
GTGGATAACCGTATTACCGCCTTTGAGTGAGCTGATACCGCTCGCCGCAGCCGAACGACCGAGCGCAGCG
AGTCAGTGAGCGAGGAAGCGGAAGAGCGCCCAATACGCAAACCGCCTCTCCCCGCGCGTTGGCCGATTCA
TTAATGCAGCTGGCACGACAGGTTTCCCGACTGGAAAGCGGGCAGTGAGCGCAACGCAATTAATGTGAGT
TAGCTCACTCATTAGGCACCCCAGGCTTTACACTTTATGCTTCCGGCTCGTATGTTGTGTGGAATTGTGA
GCGGATAACAATTTCACACAGGAAACAGCTATGACCATGATTACGCCAAGCTCTAGCTAGAGGTCGACGG
TATACAGACATGATAAGATACATTGATGAGTTTGGACAAACCACAACTAGAATGCAGTGAAAAAAATGCT
TTATTTGTGAAATTTGTGATGCTATTGCTTTATTTGTAACCATTATAAGCTGCAATAAACAAGTTGGGGT
GGGCGAAGAACTCCAGCATGAGATCCCCGCGCTGGAGGATCATCCAGCCGGCGTCCCGGAAAACGATTCC
GAAGCCCAACCTTTCATAGAAGGCGGCGGTGGAATCGAAATCTCGTGATGGCAGGTTGGGCGTCGCTTGG
TCGGTCATTTCGAACCCCAGAGTCCCGCTCAGAAGAACTCGTCAAGAAGGCGATAGAAGGCGATGCGCTG
CGAATCGGGAGCGGCGATACCGTAAAGCACGAGGAAGCGGTCAGCCCATTCGCCGCCAAGCTCTTCAGCA
ATATCACGGGTAGCCAACGCTATGTCCTGATAGCGGTCCGCCACACCCAGCCGGCCACAGTCGATGAATC
CAGAAAAGCGGCCATTTTCCACCATGATATTCGGCAAGCAGGCATCGCCATGGGTCACGACGAGATCCTC
GCCGTCGGGCATGCGCGCCTTGAGCCTGGCGAACAGTTCGGCTGGCGCGAGCCCCTGATGCTCTTCGTCC
AGATCATCCTGATCGACAAGACCGGCTTCCATCCGAGTACGTGCTCGCTCGATGCGATGTTTCGCTTGGT
GGTCGAATGGGCAGGTAGCCGGATCAAGCGTATGCAGCCGCCGCATTGCATCAGCCATGATGGATACTTT
CTCGGCAGGAGCAAGGTGAGATGACAGGAGATCCTGCCCCGGCACTTCGCCCAATAGCAGCCAGTCCCTT
CCCGCTTCAGTGACAACGTCGAGCACAGCTGCGCAAGGAACGCCCGTCGTGGCCAGCCACGATAGCCGCG
CTGCCTCGTCCTGCAGTTCATTCAGGGCACCGGACAGGTCGGTCTTGACAAAAAGAACCGGGCGCCCCTG
CGCTGACAGCCGGAACACGGCGGCATCAGAGCAGCCGATTGTCTGTTGTGCCCAGTCATAGCCGAATAGC
CTCTCCACCCAAGCGGCCGGAGAACCTGCGTGCAATCCATCTTGTTCAATCATGCGAAACGATCCTCATC
CTGTCTCTTGATCAGATCCGAAAATGGATATACAAGCTCCCGGGAGCTTTTTGCAAAAGCCTAGGCCTCC
AAAAAAGCCTCCTCACTACTTCTGGAATAGCTCAGAGGCAGAGGCGGCCTCGGCCTCTGCATAAATAAAA
AAAATTAGTCAGCCATGGGGCGGAGAATGGGCGGAACTGGGCGGAGTTAGGGGCGGGATGGGCGGAGTTA
GGGGCGGGACTATGGTTGCTGACTAATTGAGATGCATGCTTTGCATACTTCTGCCTGCTGGGGAGCCTGG
GGACTTTCCACACCTGGTTGCTGACTAATTGAGATGCATGCTTTGCATACTTCTGCCTGCTGGGGAGCCT
GGGGACTTTCCACACCCTAACTGACACACATTCCACAGAATTAATTCGCGTTAAATTTTTGTTAAATCAG
CTCATTTTTTAACCAATAGGCCGAAATCGGCAAAATCCCTTATAAATCAAAAGAATAGACCGAGATAGGG
T
[37 nt withheld, positions 2242-2278]
AAAGAACGTGGACTCCAACGTCAAAGG
[49 nt withheld, positions 2306-2354]
T
[91 nt withheld, positions 2356-2446]
G
[124 nt withheld, positions 2448-2571]
GGGGATACCCCCTAGAGCCCCAGCTGGTTCTTTCCGCCTCAGAAGCCATAGAGCCCACCGCATCCCCAGC
ATGCCTGCTATTGTCTTCCCAATCCTCCCCCTTGCTGTCCTGCCCCACCCCACCCCCCAGAATAGAATGA
CACCTACTCAGACAATGCGATGCAATTTCCTCATTTTATTAGGAAAGGACAGTGGGAGTGGCACCTTCCA
GGGTCAAGGAAGGCACGGGGGAGGGGCAAACAACAGATGGCTGGCAACTAGAAGGCACAGTCGAGGCTGA
TCAGCGGTTTAAACTTAAGCTTCGAATTACTTGTACAGCTCGTCCATGCCGAGAGTGATCCCGGCGGCGG
TCACGAACTCCAGCAGGACCATGTGATCGCGCTTCTCGTTGGGGTCTTTGCTCAGGGCGGACTGGTAGCT
CAGGTAGTGGTTGTCGGGCAGCAGCACGGGGCCGTCGCCGATGGGGGTGTTCTGCTGGTAGTGGTCGGCG
AGCTGCACGCTGCCGTCCTCGATGTTGTGGCGGATCTTGAAGTTCACCTTGATGCCGTTCTTCTGCTTGT
CGGCCATGATATAGACGTTGTGCGTAAAAACATTCACCAAGTAGGCCGCAAAGTCCTTTTCATCTTTTTC
AGTGAAGGTCCCACCATTTCCTGATTTCTTGTTGATGGCCTGAGCTACACCAACAACCTCTTCCCTGTGG
TTCTTAATTGGCATACAAAGGATACTTTGTGTCTTGTAGCCTGTAATTTGGTCAACTTCTGCATTGAACC
GGGGGTCCTCATAGGCATCTTTGATGTTCAAGGGCTCGCCAAAAGCTGCCACATGTCCCACAATGCCTTT
GTTCCACTCTAAACGGATACAGTTATTTGAGGCTTCCTCCAATGTTGAACCTTCAGCAACATCAAAGAGG
CGGCTGATGAGGAATTTGTCTTTAGGGCTGTCCTCACAGACAAGGAACAGGGAATAGCGATCCGCAGAGA
TGAGTCCATGCACTCCGCGCATAGAGTACTCCAGCTTGTGCCCCAGGATGTTGCCGTCCTCCTTGAAGTC
GATGCCCTTCAGCTCGATGCGGTTCACCAGGGTGTCGCCCTCGAACTTCACCTCGGCGCGGGTCTTGTAG
TTGCCGTCGTCCTTGAAGAAGATGGTGCGCTCCTGGACGTAGCCTTCGGGCATGGCGGACTTGAAGAAGT
CGTGCTGCTTCATGTGGTCGGGGTAGCGGGCGAAGCACATCAGGCCGTAGCCGAAGGTGGTCACGAGGGT
GGGCCAGGGCACGGGCAGCTTGCCGGTGGTGCAGATGAACTTCAGGGTCAGCTTGCCGTAGGTGGCATCG
CCCTCGCCCTCGCCGGACACGCTGAACTTGTGGCCGTTTACGTCGCCGTCCAGCTCGACCAGGATGGGCA
CCACCCCGGTGAACAGCTCCTCGCCCTTGCTCACCATCTCGAGTCTAGAGGGCCCGTTTAAACGCTAGCC
AGCTTGGGTCTCCCTATAGTGAGTCGTATTAATTTCGATAAGCCAGTAAGCAGTGGGTTCTCTAGTTAGC
CAGAGAGCTCTGCTTATATAGACCTCCCACCGTACACGCCTACCGCCCATTTGCGTCAATGGGGCGGAGT
TGTTACGACATTTTGGAAAGTCCCGTTGATTTTGGTGCCAAAACAAACTCCCATTGACGTCAATGGGGTG
GAGACTTGGAAATCCCCGTGAGTCAAACCGCTATCCACGCCCATTGATGTACTGCCAAAACCGCATCACC
ATGGTAATAGCGATGACTAATACGTAGATGTACTGCCAAGTAGGAAAGTCCCATAAGGTCATGTACTGGG
CATAATGCCAGGCGGGCCATTTACCGTCATTGACGTCAATAGGGGGCGTACTTGGCATATGATACACTTG
ATGTACTGCCAAGTGGGCAGTTTACCGTAAATACTCCACCCATTGACGTCAATGGAAAGTCCCTATTGGC
GTTACTATGGGAACATACGTCATTATTGACGTCAATGGGCGGGGGTCGTTGGGCGGTCAGCCAGGCGGGC
CATTTACCGTAAGTTATGTAACGCGGAACTCCATATATGGGCTATGAACTAATGACCCCGTAATTGATTA
CTATTAATAACTAGTCAATAATCAATGTCAACGCGTATATCTGGCCCGTACATCGCGAAGCAGCGCAAAA
CGCCTAACCCTAAGCAGATTCTTCATGCAATTGTCGGTCAAGCCTTGCCTTGTTGTAGCTTAAATTTTGC
TCGCGCACTACTCAGCGACCTCCAACACACAAGCAGGGAGCAGATACTGGCTTAACTATGCGGCATCAGA
GCAGATTGTACTGAGAGTGCACCATAGGGGATCGGGAGATCTCCCGATCCGTCGACGTCAGGTGGCACTT
TTCGGGGAAATGTGCGCGGAACCCCTATTTGTTTATTTTTCTAAATACATTCAAATATGTATCCGCTCAT
GAGACAATAACCCTGATAAATGCTTCAATAATATTGAAAAAGGAAGAGTATGAGTATTCAACATTTCCGT
GTCGCCCTTATTCCCTTTTTTGCGGCATTTTGCCTTCCTGTTTTTGCTCACCCAGAAACGCTGGTGAAAG
TAAAAGATGCTGAAGATCAGTTGGGTGCACGAGTGGGTTACATCGAACTGGATCTCAACAGCGGTAAGAT
CCTTGAGAGTTTTCGCCCCGAAGAACGTTTTCCAATGATGAGCACTTTTAAAGTTCTGCTATGTGGCGCG
GTATTATCCCGTATTGACGCCGGGCAAGAGCAACTCGGTCGCCGCATACACTATTCTCAGAATGACTTGG
TTGAGTACTCACCAGTCACAGAAAAGCATCTTACGGATGGCATGACAGTAAGAGAATTATGCAGTGCTGC
CATAACCATGAGTGATAACACTGCGGCCAACTTACTTCTGACAACGATCGGAGGACCGAAGGAGCTAACC
GCTTTTTTGCACAACATGGGGGATCATGTAACTCGCCTTGATCGTTGGGAACCGGAGCTGAATGAAGCCA
TACCAAACGACGAGCGTGACACCACGATGCCTGTAGCAATGGCAACAACGTTGCGCAAACTATTAACTGG
CGAACTACTTACTCTAGCTTCCCGGCAACAATTAATAGACTGGATGGAGGCGGATAAAGTTGCAGGACCA
CTTCTGCGCTCGGCCCTTCCGGCTGGCTGGTTTATTGCTGATAAATCTGGAGCCGGTGAGCGTGGGTCTC
GCGGTATCATTGCAGCACTGGGGCCAGATGGTAAGCCCTCCCGTATCGTAGTTATCTACACGACGGGGAG
TCAGGCAACTATGGATGAACGAAATAGACAGATCGCTGAGATAGGTGCCTCACTGATTAAGCATTGGTAA
CTGTCAGACCAAGTTTACTCATATATACTTTAGATTGATTTAAAACTTCATTTTTAATTTAAAAGGATCT
AGGTGAAGATCCTTTTTGATAATCTCATGACCAAAATCCCTTAACGTGAGTTTTCGTTCCACTGAGCGTC
AGACCCCGTAGAAAAGATCAAAGGATCTTCTTGAGATCCTTTTTTTCTGCGCGTAATCTGCTGCTTGCAA
ACAAAAAAACCACCGCTACCAGCGGTGGTTTGTTTGCCGGATCAAGAGCTACCAACTCTTTTTCCGAAGG
TAACTGGCTTCAGCAGAGCGCAGATACCAAATACTGTTCTTCTAGTGTAGCCGTAGTTAGGCCACCACTT
CAAGAACTCTGTAGCACCGCCTACATACCTCGCTCTGCTAATCCTGTTACCAGTGGCTGCTGCCAGTGGC
GATAAGTCGTGTCTTACCGGGTTGGACTCAAGACGATAGTTACCGGATAAGGCGCAGCGGTCGGGCTGAA
CGGGGGGTTCGTGCACACAGCCCAGCTTGGAGCGAACGACCTACACCGAACTGAGATACCTACAGCGTGA
GCTATG
