>Addgene plasmid #86867 | Green cGull | depositor partial sequence | sequence record 169422 | inserted into pcDNA3.1 (-)
CTCGAGATGGTGAGCAAGGGCGAGGAGCTGTTCACCGGGGTGGTGCCCATCCTGGTCGAGCTGGACGGCG
ACGTAAACGGCCACAAGTTCAGCGTGTCCGGCGAGGGCGAGGGCGATGCCACCTACGGCAAGCTGACCCT
GAAGTTCATCTGCACCACCGGCAAGCTGCCCGTGCCCTGGCCCACCCTCGTGACCACCTTCGGCTACGGC
CTGATGTGCTTCGCCCGCTACCCCGACCACATGAAGCAGCACGACTTCTTCAAGTCCGCCATGCCCGAAG
GCTACGTCCAGGAGCGCACCATCTTCTTCAAGGACGACGGCAACTACAAGACCCGCGCCGAGGTGAAGTT
CGAGGGCGACACCCTGGTGAACCGCATCGAGCTGAAGGGCATCGACTTCAAGGAGGACGGCAACATCCTG
GGGCACAAGCTGGAGTACTCTATGCGCGGAGTGCATGGACTCATCTCTGCGGATCGCTATTCCCTGTTCC
TTGTCTGTGAGGACAGCCCTAAAGACAAATTCCTCATCAGCCGCCTCTTTGATGTTGCTGAAGGTTCAAC
ATTGGAGGAAGCCTCAAATAACTGTATCCGTTTAGAGTGGAACAAAGGCATTGTGGGACATGTGGCAGCT
TTTGGCGAGCCCTTGAACATCAAAGATGCCTATGAGGACCCCCGGTTCAATGCAGAAGTTGACCAAATTA
CAGGCTACAAGACACAAAGTATCCTTTGTATGCCAATTAAGAACCACAGGGAAGAGGTTGTTGGTGTAGC
TCAGGCCATCAACAAGAAATCAGGAAATGGTGGGACCTTCACTGAAAAAGATGAAAAGGACTTTGCGGCC
TACTTGGTGAATGTTTTTACGCACAACGTCTATATCATGGCCGACAAGCAGAAGAACGGCATCAAGGTGA
ACTTCAAGATCCGCCACAACATCGAGGACGGCAGCGTGCAGCTCGCCGACCACTACCAGCAGAACACCCC
CATCGGCGACGGCCCCGTGCTGCTGCCCGACAACCACTACCTGAGCTACCAGTCCGCCCTGAGCAAAGAC
CCCAACGAGAAGCGCGATCACATGGTCCTGCTGGAGTTCGTGACCGCCGCCGGGATCACTCTCGGCATGG
ACGAGCTGTACAAGTAATTCGAAGCTT
